Addgene plasmid #221957: ATP6 alphaDdCBE C2
Purpose: Expresses mitochondrial cytosine base editor arm in mammalian cells
Depositing lab: Stephen Ekker. Depositing organization: Mayo Foundation for Medical Education and Research. Publication: Unconstrained Precision Mitochondrial Genome Editing with alphaDdCBEs. Castillo SR, Simone BW, Clark KJ, Devaux P, Ekker SC. Hum Gene Ther. 2024 Sep 24. doi: 10.1089/hum.2024.073. PubMed 39212664.
Backbone
  Vector backbone: pCMV
  Backbone size w/o insert (bp): 4717
  Vector type: Mammalian Expression, CRISPR
  Selectable markers: Blasticidin
Growth in bacteria
  Bacterial resistance: Ampicillin, 100 μg/mL
  Growth temperature: 30°C
  Growth strain: NEB Stable
  Copy number: High Copy
Gene/Insert
  Gene/Insert name: COX8A MTS-3xFLAG-TALE NT-alphaN-ATP6 TALE C2 repeats-TALE CTD-DddAtox 1397N-UGI-ATP5B 3'UTR
  Species: Synthetic
  Insert size (bp): 2929
  Mutation: TALE: Q231R, W232G, S233A
  Promoter: CMV
  Tag / fusion protein: 3xFLAG (N terminal on backbone)
  Cloning method: Golden Gate
  Sequencing primers: 5′ T7; 3′ ACACCCGCCGCGCTTAATGC
Terms and licenses: Academic/Nonprofit Terms; Industry Terms: Not Available to Industry
Depositor comments: 5' Cloning Site: BsmBI (Not Destroyed), 3' Cloning Site: BsmBI (Not Destroyed). Please visit https://www.biorxiv.org/content/10.1101/2024.05.13.593977v1 for bioRxiv preprint.
How to cite: ATP6 alphaDdCBE C2 was a gift from Stephen Ekker (Addgene plasmid # 221957 ; http://n2t.net/addgene:221957 ; RRID:Addgene_221957)
