[The description below was written by a language model from this plasmid's Addgene catalogue record and pLannotate feature annotations shown in this document.]
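Description:
ATP6 alphaDdCBE C2 is a 7.6 kb mammalian expression plasmid on a pCMV backbone that encodes one arm of a TALE-based mitochondrial cytosine base editor directed at the mitochondrial ATP6 gene. It replicates in E. coli from a high-copy ColE1/pUC-type origin under ampicillin selection (AmpR) and also carries an f1 origin. For selection in mammalian cells, an SV40 early promoter/EM7 promoter cassette drives blasticidin S deaminase, followed by an SV40 polyadenylation signal. The short bleomycin-resistance and lac-region matches in the feature table appear to be backbone remnants rather than functional elements.

The payload is a single synthetic fusion protein expressed from the CMV enhancer/promoter, with a T7 promoter just upstream of the coding sequence. It begins with the COX8A mitochondrial targeting sequence, which directs import into the mitochondrial matrix, followed by a 3xFLAG tag for detection. Next comes the TALE DNA-binding module: an AvrBs3-derived N-terminal domain in the "alphaN" form carrying the Q231R, W232G and S233A substitutions, the ATP6 "C2" repeat array installed by Golden Gate assembly between retained BsmBI sites, and the TALE C-terminal domain. The repeat array itself falls in an unannotated stretch between the two avrBs3 fragments. The TALE is fused to the 1397N half of the split DddA toxin, a double-stranded DNA cytidine deaminase, and to UGI, which blocks uracil excision to favour C-to-T conversion. The record also lists an ATP5B 3'UTR after the coding sequence, though it is not annotated in the table. Because the split deaminase half is inactive alone, this arm would be co-expressed with a partner arm carrying the complementary half bound at an adjacent site to edit mitochondrial DNA in mammalian cells.
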