Features (pLannotate 1.2.2; 26 found; start..end, strand, type, name):
     28..80      -  misc_feature   bom (fragment): basis of mobility region from pBR322
    235..614     +  enhancer       CMV enhancer: human cytomegalovirus immediate early enhancer
    615..818     +  promoter       CMV promoter: human cytomegalovirus (CMV) immediate early promoter
    814..847     +  LTR            5' LTR (truncated) (fragment): truncated 5' long terminal repeat (LTR) from HIV-1
    863..881     +  promoter       T7 promoter: promoter for bacteriophage T7 RNA polymerase
    910..993     +  CDS            COX8A (fragment): COX8A_HUMAN - Also known as COX8, COX8L. Experimental evidence at protein level: Swiss-Prot protein existence level 1. Component of the cytochrome c oxidase, the last enzyme in the mitochondrial electron transport chain which drives oxidative phosphorylation. The respiratory chain contains 3 multisubunit complexes succinate dehydrogenase (complex II, CII), ubiquinol- cytochrome c oxidoreductase (cytochrome b-c1 complex, complex III, CIII) and cytochrome c oxidase (complex IV, CIV), that cooperate to transfer electrons derived from NADH and succinate to molecular oxygen, creating an electrochem
    994..1059    +  CDS            3xFLAG: three tandem FLAG® epitope tags, followed by an enterokinase cleavage site
   1072..1578    +  CDS            avrBs3 (fragment): AVRB3_XANEU - Experimental evidence at protein level: Swiss-Prot protein existence level 1. Avirulence protein. Acts as a transcription factor in C.annuum plants. In susceptible plants lacking the Bs3 resistance gene induces expression of a number of genes, including genes homologous to a family of auxin-induced genes, alpha-expansin genes, pectate lyase, anthocyanidin glucoside rhamnosyl transferase and at least one transcription factor, UPA20. Their expression leads to plant hypertrophy in mesophyll cells, probably mainly mediated by UPA20 (PubMed:17962565). In resistant plants induces the h
   2965..3084    +  CDS            avrBs3 (fragment): AVRB3_XANEU - Experimental evidence at protein level: Swiss-Prot protein existence level 1. Avirulence protein. Acts as a transcription factor in C.annuum plants. In susceptible plants lacking the Bs3 resistance gene induces expression of a number of genes, including genes homologous to a family of auxin-induced genes, alpha-expansin genes, pectate lyase, anthocyanidin glucoside rhamnosyl transferase and at least one transcription factor, UPA20. Their expression leads to plant hypertrophy in mesophyll cells, probably mainly mediated by UPA20 (PubMed:17962565). In resistant plants induces the h
   3085..3420    +  CDS            dddA (fragment): DDDA_BURC1 - Experimental evidence at protein level: Swiss-Prot protein existence level 1. Toxic component of a toxin-immunity protein module, which functions as a cellular contact-dependent growth inhibition (CDI) system. CDI modules allow bacteria to communicate with and inhibit the growth of closely related neighboring bacteria in a contact-dependent fashion. Bacteria that have this module inhibit or kill bacteria without it, giving them a growth advantage. Probably specifically inhibited by cognate immunity protein DddI (Probable). The C-terminal 163 residue fragment has double-stranded DN
   3430..3678    +  CDS            UGI: UNGI_BPPB2 - Experimental evidence at protein level: Swiss-Prot protein existence level 1. This protein binds specifically and reversibly to the host uracil-DNA glycosylase, preventing removal of uracil residues from PBS2 DNA by the host uracil-excision repair system. From Bacillus phage PBS2 (Bacteriophage PBS2).
   3836..3857    +  promoter       SV40 promoter (fragment): SV40 enhancer and early promoter
   3878..4306    +  rep_origin     f1 ori (sequence partly withheld): f1 bacteriophage origin of replication; arrow indicates direction of (+) strand synthesis
   4320..4649    +  promoter       SV40 promoter: SV40 enhancer and early promoter
   4697..4744    +  promoter       EM7 promoter: synthetic bacterial promoter&nbsp
   4763..5161    +  CDS            BSD: blasticidin S deaminase; Aspergillus terreus BSD; confers resistance to blasticidin
   5162..5189    +  CDS            BleoR (fragment): antibiotic-binding protein; Sh ble from Streptoalloteichus hindustanus; confers resistance to bleomycin, phleomycin, and Zeocin™
   5199..5324    +  CDS            ble (fragment): BLE_KLEPN - Experimental evidence at protein level: Swiss-Prot protein existence level 1. Binding protein with a strong affinity to the bleomycin family of antibiotics. Binds to CL990; an antimitotic-antibiotic compound. From Klebsiella pneumoniae.
   5319..5440    +  polyA_signal   SV40 poly(A) signal: SV40 polyadenylation signal
   5513..5529    -  protein_bind   lac operator: The lac repressor binds to the lac operator to inhibit transcription in E. coli. This inhibition can be relieved by adding lactose or isopropyl-β-D-thiogalactopyranoside (IPTG). lac repressor encoded by lacI
   5537..5567    -  promoter       lac promoter: promoter for the E. coli lac operon
   5582..5603    -  protein_bind   CAP binding site: CAP binding activates transcription in the presence of cAMP. E. coli catabolite activator protein
   5616..5708    -  CDS            lacI (fragment): lac repressor; lacI; The lac repressor binds to the lac operator to inhibit transcription in E. coli. This inhibition can be relieved by adding lactose or isopropyl-β-D-thiogalactopyranoside (IPTG).
   5891..6479    -  rep_origin     ori: high-copy-number ColE1/pMB1/pBR322/pUC origin of replication
   6650..7510    -  CDS            AmpR: β-lactamase; bla; confers resistance to ampicillin, carbenicillin, and related antibiotics
   7511..7615    -  promoter       AmpR promoter: bla
>Addgene plasmid #221957 | ATP6 alphaDdCBE C2 | addgene full sequence | sequence record 438702 | Addgene NGS Result
GACGGATCGGGAGATCTCCCGATCCCCTATGGTGCACTCTCAGTACAATCTGCTCTGATGCCGCATAGTT
AAGCCAGTATCTGCTCCCTGCTTGTGTGTTGGAGGTCGCTGAGTAGTGCGCGAGCAAAATTTAAGCTACA
ACAAGGCAAGGCTTGACCGACAATTGCATGAAGAATCTGCTTAGGGTTAGGCGTTTTGCGCTGCTTCGCG
ATGTACGGGCCAGATATACGCGTTGACATTGATTATTGACTAGTTATTAATAGTAATCAATTACGGGGTC
ATTAGTTCATAGCCCATATATGGAGTTCCGCGTTACATAACTTACGGTAAATGGCCCGCCTGGCTGACCG
CCCAACGACCCCCGCCCATTGACGTCAATAATGACGTATGTTCCCATAGTAACGCCAATAGGGACTTTCC
ATTGACGTCAATGGGTGGAGTATTTACGGTAAACTGCCCACTTGGCAGTACATCAAGTGTATCATATGCC
AAGTACGCCCCCTATTGACGTCAATGACGGTAAATGGCCCGCCTGGCATTATGCCCAGTACATGACCTTA
TGGGACTTTCCTACTTGGCAGTACATCTACGTATTAGTCATCGCTATTACCATGGTGATGCGGTTTTGGC
AGTACATCAATGGGCGTGGATAGCGGTTTGACTCACGGGGATTTCCAAGTCTCCACCCCATTGACGTCAA
TGGGAGTTTGTTTTGGCACCAAAATCAACGGGACTTTCCAAAATGTCGTAACAACTCCGCCCCATTGACG
CAAATGGGCGGTAGGCGTGTACGGTGGGAGGTCTATATAAGCAGAGCTCTCTGGCTAACTAGAGAACCCA
CTGCTTACTGGCTTATCGAAATTAATACGACTCACTATAGGGAGACCCAAGCTGGCTAGCACCATGGCCT
CCGTTCTGACCCCGCTGCTGCTGCGTGGCCTGACCGGCTCCGCTCGTCGTCTGCCAGTTCCGCGTGCGAA
AATCCATTCCCTGGACTACAAAGACCATGACGGTGATTATAAAGATCATGACATCGATTACAAGGATGAC
GATGACAAGATGGACATCGCGGATCTGCGTACCCTGGGTTACAGCCAGCAGCAGCAGGAGAAGATCAAGC
CAAAGGTGCGCAGCACCGTGGCCCAGCACCATGAAGCTCTGGTGGGTCACGGCTTCACCCACGCGCACAT
CGTGGCTCTGAGCCAGCACCCAGCCGCGCTGGGTACCGTGGCCGTGAAATATCAGGACATGATTGCTGCC
CTGCCAGAGGCTACCCATGAAGCGATTGTGGGTGTGGGCAAGAGAGGAGCCGGTGCTCGTGCGCTGGAGG
CCCTGCTGACCGTGGCCGGTGAACTGCGTGGCCCGCCGCTGCAGCTGGATACCGGCCAGCTGCTGAAAAT
CGCGAAACGTGGCGGTGTGACCGCTGTGGAAGCTGTGCATGCCTGGCGTAATGCTCTGACCGGTGCCCCC
CTGAACCTGACCCCGGACCAAGTGGTGGCTATCGCCAGCAACATTGGCGGCAAGCAAGCGCTCGAAACGG
TGCAGCGGCTGTTGCCGGTGCTGTGCCAGGACCATGGCCTGACCCCGGACCAAGTGGTGGCTATCGCCAG
CAACATTGGCGGCAAGCAAGCGCTCGAAACGGTGCAGCGGCTGTTGCCGGTGCTGTGCCAGGACCATGGC
CTGACCCCGGACCAAGTGGTGGCTATCGCCAGCAACGGTGGCGGCAAGCAAGCGCTCGAAACGGTGCAGC
GGCTGTTGCCGGTGCTGTGCCAGGACCATGGCCTGACCCCGGACCAAGTGGTGGCTATCGCCAGCAACAT
TGGCGGCAAGCAAGCGCTCGAAACGGTGCAGCGGCTGTTGCCGGTGCTGTGCCAGGACCATGGCCTGACC
CCGGACCAAGTGGTGGCTATCGCCAGCAACAATGGCGGCAAGCAAGCGCTCGAAACGGTGCAGCGGCTGT
TGCCGGTGCTGTGCCAGGACCATGGCCTGACCCCGGACCAAGTGGTGGCTATCGCCAGCAACATTGGCGG
CAAGCAAGCGCTCGAAACGGTGCAGCGGCTGTTGCCGGTGCTGTGCCAGGACCATGGCCTGACCCCGGAC
CAAGTGGTGGCTATCGCCAGCAACAATGGCGGCAAGCAAGCGCTCGAAACGGTGCAGCGGCTGTTGCCGG
TGCTGTGCCAGGACCATGGCCTCACACCCGATCAGGTCGTGGCTATCGCCAGCAACAATGGCGGCAAGCA
AGCGCTCGAAACGGTGCAGCGGCTGTTGCCGGTGCTGTGCCAGGACCATGGCCTGACCCCGGACCAAGTG
GTGGCTATCGCCAGCAACAATGGCGGCAAGCAAGCGCTCGAAACGGTGCAGCGGCTGTTGCCGGTGCTGT
GCCAGGACCATGGCCTGACCCCGGACCAAGTGGTGGCTATCGCCAGCAACAATGGCGGCAAGCAAGCGCT
CGAAACGGTGCAGCGGCTGTTGCCGGTGCTGTGCCAGGACCATGGCCTGACCCCGGACCAAGTGGTGGCT
ATCGCCAGCAACAATGGCGGCAAGCAAGCGCTCGAAACGGTGCAGCGGCTGTTGCCGGTGCTGTGCCAGG
ACCATGGCCTGACCCCGGACCAAGTGGTGGCTATCGCCAGCAACATTGGCGGCAAGCAAGCGCTCGAAAC
GGTGCAGCGGCTGTTGCCGGTGCTGTGCCAGGACCATGGCCTGACCCCGGACCAAGTGGTGGCTATCGCC
AGCAACATTGGCGGCAAGCAAGCGCTCGAAACGGTGCAGCGGCTGTTGCCGGTGCTGTGCCAGGACCATG
GCCTGACCCCGGACCAAGTGGTGGCTATCGCCAGCAACATTGGCGGCAAGCAAGCGCTCGAAACGGTGCA
GCGGCTGTTGCCGGTGCTGTGCCAGGACCATGGCCTGACCCCGGACCAAGTGGTGGCTATCGCCAGCAAC
GGTGGCGGCAAGCAAGCGCTCGAAAGCATTGTGGCCCAGCTGAGCCGGCCTGATCCGGCGTTGGCCGCGT
TGACCAACGATCACCTGGTGGCCCTGGCCTGCCTGGGCGGTCGTCCGGCCCTGGATGCGGTGAAGAAAGG
CCTGGGTGGATCCGGCAGCTACGCCCTGGGTCCGTATCAGATTAGCGCCCCGCAGCTGCCAGCTTACAAT
GGTCAGACCGTGGGTACCTTCTACTATGTGAACGACGCGGGCGGTCTGGAGAGCAAGGTGTTTAGCAGCG
GCGGTCCAACCCCGTACCCAAACTATGCCAATGCCGGTCATGTGGAGGGTCAGAGCGCCCTGTTCATGCG
TGATAACGGCATCAGCGAGGGTCTGGTGTTCCACAACAACCCGGAAGGCACCTGCGGTTTTTGCGTGAAC
ATGACCGAGACCCTGCTGCCGGAAAACGCGAAAATGACCGTGGTGCCGCCGGAAGGTTCTGGCGGCTCAA
CTAATCTGAGCGACATCATTGAGAAGGAGACTGGGAAACAGCTGGTCATTCAGGAGTCCATCCTGATGCT
GCCTGAGGAGGTGGAGGAAGTGATCGGCAACAAGCCAGAGTCTGACATCCTGGTGCACACCGCCTACGAC
GAGTCCACAGATGAGAATGTGATGCTGCTGACCTCTGACGCCCCCGAGTATAAGCCTTGGGCCCTGGTCA
TCCAGGATTCTAACGGCGAGAATAAGATCAAGATGCTGTGATAAGGGGTCTTTGTCCTCTGTACTGTCTC
TCTCCTTGCCCCTAACCCAAAAAGCTTCATTTTTCTGTGTAGGCTGCACAAGAGCCTTGATTGAAGATAT
ATTCTTTCTGAACAGTATTTAAGGTTTCCAATAAAATGTACACCCCTCAGAACTTCTGAGGCGGAAAGAA
CCAGCTGGGGCTCTAGGGGGTATCCCC
[124 nt withheld, positions 3878-4001]
C
[91 nt withheld, positions 4003-4093]
A
[49 nt withheld, positions 4095-4143]
CCTTTGACGTTGGAGTCCACGTTCTTT
[37 nt withheld, positions 4171-4207]
ACCCTATCTCGGTCTATTCTTTTGATTTATAAGGGATTTTGCCGATTTCGGCCTATTGGTTAAAAAATGA
GCTGATTTAACAAAAATTTAACGCGAATTAATTCTGTGGAATGTGTGTCAGTTAGGGTGTGGAAAGTCCC
CAGGCTCCCCAGCAGGCAGAAGTATGCAAAGCATGCATCTCAATTAGTCAGCAACCAGGTGTGGAAAGTC
CCCAGGCTCCCCAGCAGGCAGAAGTATGCAAAGCATGCATCTCAATTAGTCAGCAACCATAGTCCCGCCC
CTAACTCCGCCCATCCCGCCCCTAACTCCGCCCAGTTCCGCCCATTCTCCGCCCCATGGCTGACTAATTT
TTTTTATTTATGCAGAGGCCGAGGCCGCCTCTGCCTCTGAGCTATTCCAGAAGTAGTGAGGAGGCTTTTT
TGGAGGCCTAGGCTTTTGCAAAAAGCTCCCGGGAGCTTGTATATCCATTTTCGGATCTGATCAGCACGTG
TTGACAATTAATCATCGGCATAGTATATCGGCATAGTATAATACGACAAGGTGAGGAACTAAACCATGGC
CAAGCCTTTGTCTCAAGAAGAATCCACCCTCATTGAAAGAGCAACGGCTACAATCAACAGCATCCCCATC
TCTGAAGACTACAGCGTCGCCAGCGCAGCTCTCTCTAGCGACGGCCGCATCTTCACTGGTGTCAATGTAT
ATCATTTTACTGGGGGACCTTGTGCAGAACTCGTGGTGCTGGGCACTGCTGCTGCTGCGGCAGCTGGCAA
CCTGACTTGTATCGTCGCGATCGGAAATGAGAACAGGGGCATCTTGAGCCCCTGCGGACGGTGCCGACAG
GTGCTTCTCGATCTGCATCCTGGGATCAAAGCCATAGTGAAGGACAGTGATGGACAGCCGACGGCAGTTG
GGATTCGTGAATTGCTGCCCTCTGGTTATGTGTGGGAGGGCTAAGCACTTCGTGGCCGAGGAGCAGGACT
GACACGTGCTACGAGATTTCGATTCCACCGCCGCCTTCTATGAAAGGTTGGGCTTCGGAATCGTTTTCCG
GGACGCCGGCTGGATGATCCTCCAGCGCGGGGATCTCATGCTGGAGTTCTTCGCCCACCCCAACTTGTTT
ATTGCAGCTTATAATGGTTACAAATAAAGCAATAGCATCACAAATTTCACAAATAAAGCATTTTTTTCAC
TGCATTCTAGTTGTGGTTTGTCCAAACTCATCAATGTATCTTATCATGTCTGTATACCGTCGACCTCTAG
CTAGAGCTTGGCGTAATCATGGTCATAGCTGTTTCCTGTGTGAAATTGTTATCCGCTCACAATTCCACAC
AACATACGAGCCGGAAGCATAAAGTGTAAAGCCTGGGGTGCCTAATGAGTGAGCTAACTCACATTAATTG
CGTTGCGCTCACTGCCCGCTTTCCAGTCGGGAAACCTGTCGTGCCAGCTGCATTAATGAATCGGCCAACG
CGCGGGGAGAGGCGGTTTGCGTATTGGGCGCTCTTCCGCTTCCTCGCTCACTGACTCGCTGCGCTCGGTC
GTTCGGCTGCGGCGAGCGGTATCAGCTCACTCAAAGGCGGTAATACGGTTATCCACAGAATCAGGGGATA
ACGCAGGAAAGAACATGTGAGCAAAAGGCCAGCAAAAGGCCAGGAACCGTAAAAAGGCCGCGTTGCTGGC
GTTTTTCCATAGGCTCCGCCCCCCTGACGAGCATCACAAAAATCGACGCTCAAGTCAGAGGTGGCGAAAC
CCGACAGGACTATAAAGATACCAGGCGTTTCCCCCTGGAAGCTCCCTCGTGCGCTCTCCTGTTCCGACCC
TGCCGCTTACCGGATACCTGTCCGCCTTTCTCCCTTCGGGAAGCGTGGCGCTTTCTCATAGCTCACGCTG
TAGGTATCTCAGTTCGGTGTAGGTCGTTCGCTCCAAGCTGGGCTGTGTGCACGAACCCCCCGTTCAGCCC
GACCGCTGCGCCTTATCCGGTAACTATCGTCTTGAGTCCAACCCGGTAAGACACGACTTATCGCCACTGG
CAGCAGCCACTGGTAACAGGATTAGCAGAGCGAGGTATGTAGGCGGTGCTACAGAGTTCTTGAAGTGGTG
GCCTAACTACGGCTACACTAGAAGAACAGTATTTGGTATCTGCGCTCTGCTGAAGCCAGTTACCTTCGGA
AAAAGAGTTGGTAGCTCTTGATCCGGCAAACAAACCACCGCTGGTAGCGGTGGTTTTTTTGTTTGCAAGC
AGCAGATTACGCGCAGAAAAAAAGGATCTCAAGAAGATCCTTTGATCTTTTCTACGGGGTCTGACGCTCA
GTGGAACGAAAACTCACGTTAAGGGATTTTGGTCATGAGATTATCAAAAAGGATCTTCACCTAGATCCTT
TTAAATTAAAAATGAAGTTTTAAATCAATCTAAAGTATATATGAGTAAACTTGGTCTGACAGTTACCAAT
GTTTAATCAGTGAGGCACCTATCTCAGCGATCTGTCTATTTCGTTCATCCATAGTTGCCTGACTCCCCGT
CGTGTAGATAACTACGATACGGGAGGGCTTACCATCTGGCCCCAGTGCTGCAATGATACCGCGAGACCCA
CGCTCACCGGCTCCAGATTTATCAGCAATAAACCAGCCAGCCGGAAGGGCCGAGCGCAGAAGTGGTCCTG
CAACTTTATCCGCCTCCATCCAGTCTATTAATTGTTGCCGGGAAGCTAGAGTAAGTAGTTCGCCAGTTAA
TAGTTTGCGCAACGTTGTTGCCATTGCTACAGGCATCGTGGTGTCACGCTCGTCGTTTGGTATGGCTTCA
TTCAGCTCCGGTTCCCAACGATCAAGGCGAGTTACATGATCCCCCATGTTGTGCAAAAAAGCGGTTAGCT
CCTTCGGTCCTCCGATCGTTGTCAGAAGTAAGTTGGCCGCAGTGTTATCACTCATGGTTATGGCAGCACT
GCATAATTCTCTTACTGTCATGCCATCCGTAAGATGCTTTTCTGTGACTGGTGAGTACTCAACCAAGTCA
TTCTGAGAATAGTGTATGCGGCGACCGAGTTGCTCTTGCCCGGCGTCAATACGGGATAATACCGCGCCAC
ATAGCAGAACTTTAAAAGTGCTCATCATTGGAAAACGTTCTTCGGGGCGAAAACTCTCAAGGATCTTACC
GCTGTTGAGATCCAGTTCGATGTAACCCACTCGTGCACCCAACTGATCTTCAGCATCTTTTACTTTCACC
AGCGTTTCTGGGTGAGCAAAAACAGGAAGGCAAAATGCCGCAAAAAAGGGAATAAGGGCGACACGGAAAT
GTTGAATACTCATACTCTTCCTTTTTCAATATTATTGAAGCATTTATCAGGGTTATTGTCTCATGAGCGG
ATACATATTTGAATGTATTTAGAAAAATAAACAAATAGGGGTTCCGCGCACATTTCCCCGAAAAGTGCCA
CCTGACGTC
