>Addgene plasmid #221957 | ATP6 alphaDdCBE C2 | depositor partial sequence | sequence record 434621 | Partial
ATGGCCTCCGTTCTGACCCCGCTGCTGCTGCGTGGCCTGACCGGCTCCGCTCGTCGTCTGCCAGTTCCGC
GTGCGAAAATCCATTCCCTGGACTACAAAGACCATGACGGTGATTATAAAGATCATGACATCGATTACAA
GGATGACGATGACAAGATGGACATCGCGGATCTGCGTACCCTGGGTTACAGCCAGCAGCAGCAGGAGAAG
ATCAAGCCAAAGGTGCGCAGCACCGTGGCCCAGCACCATGAAGCTCTGGTGGGTCACGGCTTCACCCACG
CGCACATCGTGGCTCTGAGCCAGCACCCAGCCGCGCTGGGTACCGTGGCCGTGAAATATCAGGACATGAT
TGCTGCCCTGCCAGAGGCTACCCATGAAGCGATTGTGGGTGTGGGCAAGAGAGGAGCCGGTGCTCGTGCG
CTGGAGGCCCTGCTGACCGTGGCCGGTGAACTGCGTGGCCCGCCGCTGCAGCTGGATACCGGCCAGCTGC
TGAAAATCGCGAAACGTGGCGGTGTGACCGCTGTGGAAGCTGTGCATGCCTGGCGTAATGCTCTGACCGG
TGCCCCCCTGAACCTGACCCCGGACCAAGTGGTGGCTATCGCCAGCAACATTGGCGGCAAGCAAGCGCTC
GAAACGGTGCAGCGGCTGTTGCCGGTGCTGTGCCAGGACCATGGCCTGACCCCGGACCAAGTGGTGGCTA
TCGCCAGCAACATTGGCGGCAAGCAAGCGCTCGAAACGGTGCAGCGGCTGTTGCCGGTGCTGTGCCAGGA
CCATGGCCTGACCCCGGACCAAGTGGTGGCTATCGCCAGCAACGGTGGCGGCAAGCAAGCGCTCGAAACG
GTGCAGCGGCTGTTGCCGGTGCTGTGCCAGGACCATGGCCTGACCCCGGACCAAGTGGTGGCTATCGCCA
GCAACATTGGCGGCAAGCAAGCGCTCGAAACGGTGCAGCGGCTGTTGCCGGTGCTGTGCCAGGACCATGG
CCTGACCCCGGACCAAGTGGTGGCTATCGCCAGCAACAATGGCGGCAAGCAAGCGCTCGAAACGGTGCAG
CGGCTGTTGCCGGTGCTGTGCCAGGACCATGGCCTGACCCCGGACCAAGTGGTGGCTATCGCCAGCAACA
TTGGCGGCAAGCAAGCGCTCGAAACGGTGCAGCGGCTGTTGCCGGTGCTGTGCCAGGACCATGGCCTGAC
CCCGGACCAAGTGGTGGCTATCGCCAGCAACAATGGCGGCAAGCAAGCGCTCGAAACGGTGCAGCGGCTG
TTGCCGGTGCTGTGCCAGGACCATGGCCTCACACCCGATCAGGTCGTGGCTATCGCCAGCAACAATGGCG
GCAAGCAAGCGCTCGAAACGGTGCAGCGGCTGTTGCCGGTGCTGTGCCAGGACCATGGCCTGACCCCGGA
CCAAGTGGTGGCTATCGCCAGCAACAATGGCGGCAAGCAAGCGCTCGAAACGGTGCAGCGGCTGTTGCCG
GTGCTGTGCCAGGACCATGGCCTGACCCCGGACCAAGTGGTGGCTATCGCCAGCAACAATGGCGGCAAGC
AAGCGCTCGAAACGGTGCAGCGGCTGTTGCCGGTGCTGTGCCAGGACCATGGCCTGACCCCGGACCAAGT
GGTGGCTATCGCCAGCAACAATGGCGGCAAGCAAGCGCTCGAAACGGTGCAGCGGCTGTTGCCGGTGCTG
TGCCAGGACCATGGCCTGACCCCGGACCAAGTGGTGGCTATCGCCAGCAACATTGGCGGCAAGCAAGCGC
TCGAAACGGTGCAGCGGCTGTTGCCGGTGCTGTGCCAGGACCATGGCCTGACCCCGGACCAAGTGGTGGC
TATCGCCAGCAACATTGGCGGCAAGCAAGCGCTCGAAACGGTGCAGCGGCTGTTGCCGGTGCTGTGCCAG
GACCATGGCCTGACCCCGGACCAAGTGGTGGCTATCGCCAGCAACATTGGCGGCAAGCAAGCGCTCGAAA
CGGTGCAGCGGCTGTTGCCGGTGCTGTGCCAGGACCATGGCCTGACCCCGGACCAAGTGGTGGCTATCGC
CAGCAACGGTGGCGGCAAGCAAGCGCTCGAAAGCATTGTGGCCCAGCTGAGCCGGCCTGATCCGGCGTTG
GCCGCGTTGACCAACGATCACCTGGTGGCCCTGGCCTGCCTGGGCGGTCGTCCGGCCCTGGATGCGGTGA
AGAAAGGCCTGGGTGGATCCGGCAGCTACGCCCTGGGTCCGTATCAGATTAGCGCCCCGCAGCTGCCAGC
TTACAATGGTCAGACCGTGGGTACCTTCTACTATGTGAACGACGCGGGCGGTCTGGAGAGCAAGGTGTTT
AGCAGCGGCGGTCCAACCCCGTACCCAAACTATGCCAATGCCGGTCATGTGGAGGGTCAGAGCGCCCTGT
TCATGCGTGATAACGGCATCAGCGAGGGTCTGGTGTTCCACAACAACCCGGAAGGCACCTGCGGTTTTTG
CGTGAACATGACCGAGACCCTGCTGCCGGAAAACGCGAAAATGACCGTGGTGCCGCCGGAAGGTTCTGGC
GGCTCAACTAATCTGAGCGACATCATTGAGAAGGAGACTGGGAAACAGCTGGTCATTCAGGAGTCCATCC
TGATGCTGCCTGAGGAGGTGGAGGAAGTGATCGGCAACAAGCCAGAGTCTGACATCCTGGTGCACACCGC
CTACGACGAGTCCACAGATGAGAATGTGATGCTGCTGACCTCTGACGCCCCCGAGTATAAGCCTTGGGCC
CTGGTCATCCAGGATTCTAACGGCGAGAATAAGATCAAGATGCTGTGATAAGGGGTCTTTGTCCTCTGTA
CTGTCTCTCTCCTTGCCCCTAACCCAAAAAGCTTCATTTTTCTGTGTAGGCTGCACAAGAGCCTTGATTG
AAGATATATTCTTTCTGAACAGTATTTAAGGTTTCCAATAAAATGTACACCCCTCAGAA
